Addgene plasmid #203079: Salsa-BC238-P3D10
Purpose: Expression of barcoded reporter plasmid for PRESTO-Salsa; EGFP/BC238
Depositing lab: Noah Palm. Depositing organization: Yale University. Publication: Highly multiplexed bioactivity screening reveals human and microbiota metabolome-GPCRome interactions. Chen H, Rosen CE, Gonzalez-Hernandez JA, Song D, Potempa J, Ring AM, Palm NW. Cell. 2023 Jul 6;186(14):3095-3110.e19. doi: 10.1016/j.cell.2023.05.024. Epub 2023 Jun 14. PubMed 37321219.
Backbone
  Vector backbone: pCER206
  Vector type: Mammalian Expression
Growth in bacteria
  Bacterial resistance: Ampicillin, 100 μg/mL
  Growth temperature: 37°C
  Growth strain: DH5alpha
  Copy number: High Copy
Gene/Insert
  Gene/Insert name: EGFP/BC238
  Species: Synthetic
  Insert size (bp): 730
  Promoter: Tet Response Element (TRE)
  Cloning method: Restriction Enzyme; 5′ cloning site BsrGI (not destroyed); 3′ cloning site HindIII (not destroyed)
  Sequencing primers: 5′ Custom primer (GAAGCGCGATCACATGG)
Terms and licenses: Academic/Nonprofit Terms; Industry Terms: Not Available to Industry
How to cite: Salsa-BC238-P3D10 was a gift from Noah Palm (Addgene plasmid # 203079 ; http://n2t.net/addgene:203079 ; RRID:Addgene_203079)
