[The description below was written by a language model from this plasmid's Addgene catalogue record and pLannotate feature annotations shown in this document.]
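Description:
Salsa-BC238-P3D10 is a 5.1 kb mammalian expression plasmid built on the pCER206 backbone. It is one member of a set of barcoded reporter plasmids used in PRESTO-Salsa, a highly multiplexed assay for screening the activity of many GPCRs in parallel. It is propagated in E. coli as a high-copy plasmid through a ColE1/pUC-type origin and is selected with ampicillin through the bla (AmpR) gene and its own promoter. The feature table shows no mammalian selection marker, which is consistent with transient use. Short lacI, SV40 large T antigen and aminoglycoside phosphotransferase fragments appear to be non-functional backbone remnants.

The payload is a synthetic insert of about 730 bp, EGFP/BC238, cloned between BsrGI and HindIII and driven by a Tet response element. The annotation shows a bidirectional arrangement around a central block of tetO repeats. On one side, a TRE3G-type promoter fragment drives a mammalian codon-optimised EGFP open reading frame. This is followed by a short polylinker region, where the BC238 barcode presumably lies, although it is not annotated, and an SV40 poly(A) region annotated on the opposite strand. On the other side, a minimal CMV promoter faces a polylinker fragment, a rabbit β-globin intron, a short β-globin coding remnant and the β-globin poly(A) signal. No separate gene is annotated in this second arm.

Transcription from a TRE requires a tetracycline-controlled transactivator supplied in trans. The record does not describe how the transactivator is provided or how it is linked to receptor activation. In practice, the unique barcode would let reporter transcripts from this plasmid be distinguished from those of other plasmids in a pooled, sequencing-based readout, while EGFP provides a fluorescent signal.
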