Features (pLannotate 1.2.2; 17 found; start..end, strand, type, name):
      2..55      +  CDS            lacI (fragment): lac repressor; lacI; The lac repressor binds to the lac operator to inhibit transcription in E. coli. This inhibition can be relieved by adding lactose or isopropyl-β-D-thiogalactopyranoside (IPTG).
    388..443     -  polyA_signal   β-globin poly(A) signal: rabbit β-globin polyadenylation signal (Gil and Proudfoot, 1987)
    518..640     -  CDS            HBB: HBB_COLGU - Experimental evidence at transcript level: Swiss-Prot protein existence level 2. Involved in oxygen transport from the lung to the various peripheral tissues. From Colobus guereza (Mantled guereza) (Eastern black-and-white colobus monkey).
    644..1216    -  intron         β-globin intron: intron from rabbit β-globin gene
   1312..1343    -  misc_feature   MCS (fragment): pUC18/19 multiple cloning site
   1437..1475    -  promoter       minimal CMV promoter: human cytomegalovirus (CMV) immediate early promoter
   1493..1708    -  protein_bind   tetracycline response element (fragment): contains seven copies of the tetracycline operator tetO tetracycline repressor TetR
   1708..1753    +  promoter       TRE3GV promoter (fragment): 3rd-generation Tet-responsive promoter that can be activated by binding of Tet-On® 3G, optimized for retroviral and lentiviral vectors
   1829..1856    +  misc_feature   MCS (fragment): pBluescript multiple cloning site
   1861..2580    +  CDS            EGFP: the original enhanced GFP (Yang et al., 1996) mammalian codon-optimized
   2591..2613    +  misc_feature   MCS (fragment): pBluescript multiple cloning site
   2627..2761    -  polyA_signal   SV40 poly(A) signal: SV40 polyadenylation signal
   2784..2867    -  CDS            large T antigen (fragment): large T antigen from SV40 (simian virus 40)
   2861..3091    -  CDS            str (fragment): STR_KLEPN - Protein inferred from homology: Swiss-Prot protein existence level 3. The aminoglycoside phosphotransferases achieve inactivation of their antibiotic substrates by phosphorylation. From Klebsiella pneumoniae.
   3210..3314    +  promoter       AmpR promoter: bla
   3315..4175    +  CDS            AmpR: β-lactamase; bla; confers resistance to ampicillin, carbenicillin, and related antibiotics
   4346..4934    +  rep_origin     ori: high-copy-number ColE1/pMB1/pBR322/pUC origin of replication
>Addgene plasmid #203079 | Salsa-BC238-P3D10 | addgene full sequence | sequence record 421443 | Addgene NGS Result
AGCGCCCAATACGCAAACCGCCTCTCCCCGCGCGTTGGCCGATTCATTAATGCAGTCGAGGGATCTCCAT
AAGAGAAGAGGGACAGCTATGACTGGGAGTAGTCAGGAGAGGAGGAAAAATCTGGCTAGTAAAACATGTA
AGGAAAATTTTAGGGATGTTAAAGAAAAAAATAACACAAAACAAAATATAAAAAAAATCTAACCTCAAGT
CAAGGCTTTTCTATGGAATAAGGAATGGACAGCAGGGGGCTGTTTCATATACTGATGACCTCTTTATAGC
CAACCTTTGTTCATGGCAGCCAGCATATGGGCATATGTTGCCAAACTCTAAACCAAATACTCATTCTGAT
GTTTTAAATGATTTGCCCTCCCATATGTCCTTCCGAGTGAGAGACACAAAAAATTCCAACACACTATTGC
AATGAAAATAAATTTCCTTTATTAGCCAGAAGTCAGATGCTCAAGGGGCTTCATGATGTCCCCATAATTT
TTGGCAGAGGGAAAAAGATCGATCTCAGTGGTATTTGTGAGCCAGGGCATTGGCCACACCAGCCACCACC
TTCTGATAGGCAGCCTGCACCTGAGGAGTGAATTCTTTGCCAAAATGATGAGACAGCACAACAACCAGCA
CGTTGCCCAGGAGCTGTAGGAAAGAGAAGAAGGCATGAACATGGTTAGCAGAGGGGCCCGGTTTGGACTC
AGAGTATTTTATCCTCATCTCAAACAGTGTATATCATTGTAACCATAAAGAGAAAGGCAGGATGATGACC
AGGGTGTAGTTGTTTCTACCAATAAGAATATTTCCACGCCAGCCAGAATTTATATGCAGAAATATTCTAC
CTTATCATTTAATTATAACAATTGTTCTCTAAAACTGTGCTGAAGTACAATATAATATACCCTGATTGCC
TTGAAAAAAAAGTGATTAGAGAAAGTACTTACAATCTGACAAATAAACAAAAGTGAATTTAAAAATTCGT
TACAAATGCAAGCTAAAGTTTAACGAAAAAGTTACAGAAAATGAAAAGAAAATAAGAGGAGACAATGGTT
GTCAACAGAGTAGAAAGTGAAAGAAACAAAATTATCATGAGGGTCCATGGTGATACAAGGGACATCTTCC
CATTCTAAACAACACCCTGAAAACTTTGCCCCCTCCATATAACATGAATTTTACAATAGCGAAAAAGAAA
GAACAATCAAGGGTCCCCAAACTCACCCTGAAGTTCTCAGCTCTAGAGATATCGTCGAGGCCGCGCTAGC
GTTTAAACTGTCGACCTTAATTAAGAGATCTGCTCGAGGCGCGTCAGCTGACTAGAGGATCCCCGGGTAC
CGAGCTCGAATTCGGGGCCGCGGAGGCTGGATCGGTCCCGGTGTCTTCTATGGAGGTCAAAACAGCGTGG
ATGGCGTCTCCAGGCGATCTGACGGTTCACTAAACGAGCTCTGCTTATATAGGCCTCCCACCGTACACGC
CTACCTCGACCCGGGTACCGAGCTCGACTTTCACTTTTCTCTATCACTGATAGGGAGTGGTAAACTCGAC
TTTCACTTTTCTCTATCACTGATAGGGAGTGGTAAACTCGACTTTCACTTTTCTCTATCACTGATAGGGA
GTGGTAAACTCGACTTTCACTTTTCTCTATCACTGATAGGGAGTGGTAAACTCGACTTTCACTTTTCTCT
ATCACTGATAGGGAGTGGTAAACTCGACCTATATAAGCAGAGCTCGTTTAGTGAACCGTCAGATCGCCTG
GAGACGCCATCCACGCTGTTTTGACCTCCATAGAAGACACCGGGACCGATCCAGCCTCCGCGGCCCCGAA
TTCCTGCAGCGGCCGCTCTAGAACTAGTGGATCCCCGCGGATGGTGAGCAAGGGCGAGGAGCTGTTCACC
GGGGTGGTGCCCATCCTGGTCGAGCTGGACGGCGACGTAAACGGCCACAAGTTCAGCGTGTCCGGCGAGG
GCGAGGGCGATGCCACCTACGGCAAGCTGACCCTGAAGTTCATCTGCACCACCGGCAAGCTGCCCGTGCC
CTGGCCCACCCTCGTGACCACCCTGACCTACGGCGTGCAGTGCTTCAGCCGCTACCCCGACCACATGAAG
CAGCACGACTTCTTCAAGTCCGCCATGCCCGAAGGCTACGTCCAGGAGCGCACCATCTTCTTCAAGGACG
ACGGCAACTACAAGACCCGCGCCGAGGTGAAGTTCGAGGGCGACACCCTGGTGAACCGCATCGAGCTGAA
GGGCATCGACTTCAAGGAGGACGGCAACATCCTGGGGCACAAGCTGGAGTACAACTACAACAGCCACAAC
GTCTATATCATGGCCGACAAGCAGAAGAACGGCATCAAGGTGAACTTCAAGATCCGCCACAACATCGAGG
ACGGCAGCGTGCAGCTCGCCGACCACTACCAGCAGAACACCCCCATCGGCGACGGCCCCGTGCTGCTGCC
CGACAACCACTACCTGAGCACCCAGTCCGCCCTGAGCAAAGACCCCAACGAGAAGCGCGATCACATGGTC
CTGCTGGAGTTCGTGACCGCCGCCGGGATCACTCTCGGCATGGACGAGCTGTACAAGTAAAAGTCTTTAC
GAATTCGATATCAAGCTTGTCGACCTAGTTCTAGAGGATCCAGACATGATAAGATACATTGATGAGTTTG
GACAAACCACAACTAGAATGCAGTGAAAAAAATGCTTTATTTGTGAAATTTGTGATGCTATTGCTTTATT
TGTAACCATTATAAGCTGCAATAAACAAGTTAACAACAACAATTGCATTCATTTTATGTTTCAGGTTCAG
GGGGAGGTGTGGGAGGTTTTTTAAAGCAAGTAAAACCTCTACAAATGTGGTATGGCTGATTATGATCCTG
CAAGCCTCGTCGTCCTGGCCGGACCACGCTATCTGTGCAAGGTCCCCGGCCCCGGACGCGCGCTCCATGA
GCAGAGCGCCCGCCGCCGAGGCGAAGACTCGGGCGGCGCCCTGCCCGTCCCACCAGGTCAACAGGCGGTA
ACCGGCCTCTTCATCGGGAATGCGCGCGACCTTCAGCATCGCCGGCATGTCCCCCTGGCGGACGGGAAGT
ATCCAGCTCGACCAAGCTGGCCGCGTCGAGTGAAGACGAAAGGGCCTCGTGATACGCCTATTTTTATAGG
TTAATGTCATGATAATAATGGTTTCTTAGACGTCAGGTGGCACTTTTCGGGGAAATGTGCGCGGAACCCC
TATTTGTTTATTTTTCTAAATACATTCAAATATGTATCCGCTCATGAGACAATAACCCTGATAAATGCTT
CAATAATATTGAAAAAGGAAGAGTATGAGTATTCAACATTTCCGTGTCGCCCTTATTCCCTTTTTTGCGG
CATTTTGCCTTCCTGTTTTTGCTCACCCAGAAACGCTGGTGAAAGTAAAAGATGCTGAAGATCAGTTGGG
TGCACGAGTGGGTTACATCGAACTGGATCTCAACAGCGGTAAGATCCTTGAGAGTTTTCGCCCCGAAGAA
CGTTTTCCAATGATGAGCACTTTTAAAGTTCTGCTATGTGGCGCGGTATTATCCCGTGTTGACGCCGGGC
AAGAGCAACTCGGTCGCCGCATACACTATTCTCAGAATGACTTGGTTGAGTACTCACCAGTCACAGAAAA
GCATCTTACGGATGGCATGACAGTAAGAGAATTATGCAGTGCTGCCATAACCATGAGTGATAACACTGCG
GCCAACTTACTTCTGACAACGATCGGAGGACCGAAGGAGCTAACCGCTTTTTTGCACAACATGGGGGATC
ATGTAACTCGCCTTGATCGTTGGGAACCGGAGCTGAATGAAGCCATACCAAACGACGAGCGTGACACCAC
GATGCCTGTAGCAATGGCAACAACGTTGCGCAAACTATTAACTGGCGAACTACTTACTCTAGCTTCCCGG
CAACAATTAATAGACTGGATGGAGGCGGATAAAGTTGCAGGACCACTTCTGCGCTCGGCCCTTCCGGCTG
GCTGGTTTATTGCTGATAAATCTGGAGCCGGTGAGCGTGGGTCTCGCGGTATCATTGCAGCACTGGGGCC
AGATGGTAAGCCCTCCCGTATCGTAGTTATCTACACGACGGGGAGTCAGGCAACTATGGATGAACGAAAT
AGACAGATCGCTGAGATAGGTGCCTCACTGATTAAGCATTGGTAACTGTCAGACCAAGTTTACTCATATA
TACTTTAGATTGATTTAAAACTTCATTTTTAATTTAAAAGGATCTAGGTGAAGATCCTTTTTGATAATCT
CATGACCAAAATCCCTTAACGTGAGTTTTCGTTCCACTGAGCGTCAGACCCCGTAGAAAAGATCAAAGGA
TCTTCTTGAGATCCTTTTTTTCTGCGCGTAATCTGCTGCTTGCAAACAAAAAAACCACCGCTACCAGCGG
TGGTTTGTTTGCCGGATCAAGAGCTACCAACTCTTTTTCCGAAGGTAACTGGCTTCAGCAGAGCGCAGAT
ACCAAATACTGTTCTTCTAGTGTAGCCGTAGTTAGGCCACCACTTCAAGAACTCTGTAGCACCGCCTACA
TACCTCGCTCTGCTAATCCTGTTACCAGTGGCTGCTGCCAGTGGCGATAAGTCGTGTCTTACCGGGTTGG
ACTCAAGACGATAGTTACCGGATAAGGCGCAGCGGTCGGGCTGAACGGGGGGTTCGTGCACACAGCCCAG
CTTGGAGCGAACGACCTACACCGAACTGAGATACCTACAGCGTGAGCTATGAGAAAGCGCCACGCTTCCC
GAAGGGAGAAAGGCGGACAGGTATCCGGTAAGCGGCAGGGTCGGAACAGGAGAGCGCACGAGGGAGCTTC
CAGGGGGAAACGCCTGGTATCTTTATAGTCCTGTCGGGTTTCGCCACCTCTGACTTGAGCGTCGATTTTT
GTGATGCTCGTCAGGGGGGCGGAGCCTATGGAAAAACGCCAGCAACGCGGCCTTTTTACGGTTCCTGGCC
TTTTGCTGGCCTTTTGCTCACATGTTCTTTCCTGCGTTATCCCCTGATTCTGTGGATAACCGTATTACCG
CCTTTGAGTGAGCTGATACCGCTCGCCGCAGCCGAACGACCGAGCGCAGCGAGTCAGTGAGCGAGGAAGC
GGAAG
