>Addgene plasmid #203079 | Salsa-BC238-P3D10 | depositor partial sequence | sequence record 393952 | BC238
AAGTCTTTAC
